>Addgene plasmid #212078 | 5'-3xFLAG Zmynd8-exon minimal CMV pCDNA5 | addgene full sequence | sequence record 420972 | Addgene NGS Result
TAAGAGCGGCCTCTGCTTCTTCACCGGGCTTCCCGTGACGGCGGTGGCCGGTGCCGTGACTGTGACGGTA
GACATCGTGCTGGTGGTGGCGGCGGCCACGGTGACCCCAGCCGCGGGTGCTTGGGTGGCTGAGCGGGTGA
GTACCGGTGTCTCTGGGGGAGACTGGTTGCCCGCCGAAGTGGACGACGGTGGCGGTTTACCTATAGCGTC
TTGCTTAGGCGACGGCACCTTGGGATCTTTCTTGTTTTTTCGACCCTCCCTCCCAGAAGGATCCTCTCCT
AAGTCTATGACAAGTTCGCTCTCCGAGTCCGAATCCAAGCCCAAGTGCACTGTGGGAGAATCCGTTTCAT
CCTTTCCTTTCAGTTTGTCCTTTGTGGGATGAGGTGATGGCTTTGCTTTCTCTACAAAGTCCTTCTCAGG
CTCTGGGCTGGCCTTGTCCTTGGCGGGTGTGGGGTCCGGCTTCTCGCTGACAGGAGAGTTGCTCTTCGCT
TCCTCTTTGACCTCTACCTGGTTTGTGGGTTTGGGCTTCCTTTTGATGGCAGGGGCCTCTTTGTCCACCC
GACTCCCCTCTTTGTCCTCGGGGTCCTCGGGCTCATTCTTGGGCTTCTGTTCCTCATCGCTGACGTACTC
GCTGTCGCTGCTCTCCGACTTTTCGGAGTCCTCGGAATCGCTGTGCTCCACGGCTGTATAAACATCCTCT
GAGATCTCATTTATGCCTAGCTGTGCTTTGCAACTCTCTATGGTCTTGTCCAGGTTGAGCTGGAACCGGC
TTCGAATCTGCCGCTTGGGAGAGATGAGAGGGACGGGGGCTGACTGCTGCTGGACCGACTCGCTCAGCTC
CTTCAGGTCCATCTCGGCCTTGCTTCGATCCAAGTTCAGGTTCAGGATGCTCCCGGTGGTGGAGGTGGAA
GTCTTGTCGGGTTTTGTCATGATGGGTGTCGGCGCTTGCGGAGAGAAAGGCTTTGGGCTGCCAGACAAGC
TCCCGGCTTGCCCCGTCTTGGTGGAGGCTGGAGAAGCTGTGCTCTTATCAAGGAAGTCCATGGACTCCTC
GCTTGCGCTGAAGTGGCTGGACGGGGCCTTCTTCTCGGGGTCCTGCTCCACATCGGAGCCCGTGTGCACG
GAAGAGTTCGTACTGGTGGGGGAGCGAGGCATGTCGGACAGGGAGATCCTGCGGCCGGCACCCCCGCTCA
GAAGGGGCTTGCTCAGAAGGATCTTGGGGGACGCTGTCATGTCAAAATTAAGCTTCACCTTCTCCTGTTT
GTCTGTCTTGGCTGTGCCCGCGCTGGGGTTGCTGGGATCCAGCAGCATTTGGTACTGGTTGTTGGGCGTG
TAGGGCGTCCTGAACGGGAAGTAATTAAAAACCCCAAACTTCCTCCGTATGTTCTCCACGTAAACTTCCA
TCTCTTGCATGGCGCTGTTGAAGATACTTTTAGTCTTTTTCACAGAAAAGGGGATTTCTTTAGACATGAG
GTAGCAATTATTGACTGGAACCCAGGCTCTGTCATGTTGTCCAAAGAAACGGGCGTCAACCTGCCCGTCT
TTGTCCCTCAGAGCTTTCGCTGGCCAGAATGGAAATCCTTTCAGTTTTGCCCAGACCAAAGGGTGCGGAT
TGCTACAGGGCTCACAGAACCAGTTGTCTCGTTTTTGGCAAGCTGCAAGATAACATTCTGGACAGACTTC
GATTTCATTCATCTCGTGCTCACAGATTTTGATGACGACTTTTGCTATTTGCGTCAACTTGTGATTTCCC
CCATTATAAATAATGCAGTTGTGCAGGATCCACTTGGCATCGGCCAGGAAGGCTTCTGTGCAGCCGTACA
TCTTCTTTTTTGCATTCTTTTCCAATGTACAAAGGTCCATGGGGTGGAAAATATATTCTGCATAGTCAGG
GTGTTGCTCCAATGGAACAGGCTTCTGGAATGCATCCGTCCCTGGCTGCTTCATTTTCTGAATGGCAAAC
TTGAGCAGGTAGGACAGTTGTTCAATGGTCAGCATGGTCATGGCTTTGCTCTGCGTCTCGATGCATTCTG
CTACTGTAATCTTCTCACATTCAGGACAAAACCAGTCCCCCTCTGGCTCCGATGTCAGTCTCAGACACTT
AGCGTGATAAACCCGGGGACAGAGCTCACAGCAAAGGACTTGTCCTTCCCGGTGACAAACCCAGCAATAG
AAGTCATTCCGTCCGTCCTGCGGTACAACATCAACAGGGTCTGTGGTGAGTGGCTGCTTCATATAGTAAA
ACGGACCATGTCTTAGCTCTGACTGTTCCTTATTGCTACTGTTGAGTAAGCCGGGTTTCTTTTTCTTTTT
AATGGGGCTCGTGGATGAGTCTTGGGGCGAATGGCCATTGGAGGAATGTGGAGGGCTGGGGAACTTCCGT
TTCGGGGCCGTTTTCTCTGTAGAGACAGGATCTTCCTTAGGTTCTTTGGAGCGAGTAGAGATATCCATTC
CCTCCACCACCTCCTGCTCAGTTTTTATTTCCTCTTCAGCCAAGCTCTGTGGATGGGTGCCAACTTTTTT
GTACAAACTTGTCTTGTCATCGTCATCCTTGTAATCGATGTCATGATCATATGTATCACCGTCATGGTCT
TTGTAGTCCATGGTGGAAGCTTAAGTTTAAACGCTAGAGGATCCAGCCTCCGCGGAGGCTGGATCGGTCC
CGGTGTCTTCTATGGAGGTCAAAACAGCGTGGATGGCGTCTCCAGGCGATCTGACGGTTCACTAAACGAG
CTCTGCTTATATAGGGGGTACCTTCTCTATCACTGATAGGGAGCTCGAGACGTGTCGACTTCTCTATCAC
TGATAGGGAGACGTTCTAGACGTACCTTCTCTATCACTGATAGGGAGCTCGAGACGTGTCGACTTCTCTA
TCACTGATAGGGAGACGTTCTAGACGTACCTTCTCTATCACTGATAGGGAGCTCGAGACGTGTCGACTTC
TCTATCACTGATAGGGAGACGTGCGGCCAGCTTGGATCCCTCGAGACGCGTATATCTGGCCCGTACATCG
CGAAGCAGCGCAAAACGCCTAACCCTAAGCAGATTCTTCATGCAATTGTCGGTCAAGCCTTGCCTTGTTG
TAGCTTAAATTTTGCTCGCGCACTACTCAGCGACCTCCAACACACAAGCAGGGAGCAGATACTGGCTTAA
CTATGCGGCATCAGAGCAGATTGTACTGAGAGTGCACCATAGGGGATCGGGAGATCTCCCGATCCGTCGA
CGTCAGGTGGCACTTTTCGGGGAAATGTGCGCGGAACCCCTATTTGTTTATTTTTCTAAATACATTCAAA
TATGTATCCGCTCATGAGACAATAACCCTGATAAATGCTTCAATAATATTGAAAAAGGAAGAGTATGAGT
ATTCAACATTTCCGTGTCGCCCTTATTCCCTTTTTTGCGGCATTTTGCCTTCCTGTTTTTGCTCACCCAG
AAACGCTGGTGAAAGTAAAAGATGCTGAAGATCAGTTGGGTGCACGAGTGGGTTACATCGAACTGGATCT
CAACAGCGGTAAGATCCTTGAGAGTTTTCGCCCCGAAGAACGTTTTCCAATGATGAGCACTTTTAAAGTT
CTGCTATGTGGCGCGGTATTATCCCGTATTGACGCCGGGCAAGAGCAACTCGGTCGCCGCATACACTATT
CTCAGAATGACTTGGTTGAGTACTCACCAGTCACAGAAAAGCATCTTACGGATGGCATGACAGTAAGAGA
ATTATGCAGTGCTGCCATAACCATGAGTGATAACACTGCGGCCAACTTACTTCTGACAACGATCGGAGGA
CCGAAGGAGCTAACCGCTTTTTTGCACAACATGGGGGATCATGTAACTCGCCTTGATCGTTGGGAACCGG
AGCTGAATGAAGCCATACCAAACGACGAGCGTGACACCACGATGCCTGTAGCAATGGCAACAACGTTGCG
CAAACTATTAACTGGCGAACTACTTACTCTAGCTTCCCGGCAACAATTAATAGACTGGATGGAGGCGGAT
AAAGTTGCAGGACCACTTCTGCGCTCGGCCCTTCCGGCTGGCTGGTTTATTGCTGATAAATCTGGAGCCG
GTGAGCGTGGGTCTCGCGGTATCATTGCAGCACTGGGGCCAGATGGTAAGCCCTCCCGTATCGTAGTTAT
CTACACGACGGGGAGTCAGGCAACTATGGATGAACGAAATAGACAGATCGCTGAGATAGGTGCCTCACTG
ATTAAGCATTGGTAACTGTCAGACCAAGTTTACTCATATATACTTTAGATTGATTTAAAACTTCATTTTT
AATTTAAAAGGATCTAGGTGAAGATCCTTTTTGATAATCTCATGACCAAAATCCCTTAACGTGAGTTTTC
GTTCCACTGAGCGTCAGACCCCGTAGAAAAGATCAAAGGATCTTCTTGAGATCCTTTTTTTCTGCGCGTA
ATCTGCTGCTTGCAAACAAAAAAACCACCGCTACCAGCGGTGGTTTGTTTGCCGGATCAAGAGCTACCAA
CTCTTTTTCCGAAGGTAACTGGCTTCAGCAGAGCGCAGATACCAAATACTGTTCTTCTAGTGTAGCCGTA
GTTAGGCCACCACTTCAAGAACTCTGTAGCACCGCCTACATACCTCGCTCTGCTAATCCTGTTACCAGTG
GCTGCTGCCAGTGGCGATAAGTCGTGTCTTACCGGGTTGGACTCAAGACGATAGTTACCGGATAAGGCGC
AGCGGTCGGGCTGAACGGGGGGTTCGTGCACACAGCCCAGCTTGGAGCGAACGACCTACACCGAACTGAG
ATACCTACAGCGTGAGCTATGAGAAAGCGCCACGCTTCCCGAAGGGAGAAAGGCGGACAGGTATCCGGTA
AGCGGCAGGGTCGGAACAGGAGAGCGCACGAGGGAGCTTCCAGGGGGAAACGCCTGGTATCTTTATAGTC
CTGTCGGGTTTCGCCACCTCTGACTTGAGCGTCGATTTTTGTGATGCTCGTCAGGGGGGCGGAGCCTATG
GAAAAACGCCAGCAACGCGGCCTTTTTACGGTTCCTGGCCTTTTGCTGGCCTTTTGCTCACATGTTCTTT
CCTGCGTTATCCCCTGATTCTGTGGATAACCGTATTACCGCCTTTGAGTGAGCTGATACCGCTCGCCGCA
GCCGAACGACCGAGCGCAGCGAGTCAGTGAGCGAGGAAGCGGAAGAGCGCCCAATACGCAAACCGCCTCT
CCCCGCGCGTTGGCCGATTCATTAATGCAGCTGGCACGACAGGTTTCCCGACTGGAAAGCGGGCAGTGAG
CGCAACGCAATTAATGTGAGTTAGCTCACTCATTAGGCACCCCAGGCTTTACACTTTATGCTTCCGGCTC
GTATGTTGTGTGGAATTGTGAGCGGATAACAATTTCACACAGGAAACAGCTATGACCATGATTACGCCAA
GCTCTAGCTAGAGGTCGACGGTATACAGACATGATAAGATACATTGATGAGTTTGGACAAACCACAACTA
GAATGCAGTGAAAAAAATGCTTTATTTGTGAAATTTGTGATGCTATTGCTTTATTTGTAACCATTATAAG
CTGCAATAAACAAGTTGGGGTGGGCGAAGAACTCCAGCATGAGATCCCCGCGCTGGAGGATCATCCAGCC
GGCGTCCCGGAAAACGATTCCGAAGCCCAACCTTTCATAGAAGGCGGCGGTGGAATCGAAATCTCGTAGT
ACGTGCTATTCCTTTGCCCTCGGACGAGTGCTGGGGCGTCGGTTTCCACTATCGGCGAGTACTTCTACAC
AGCCATCGGTCCAGACGGCCGCGCTTCTGCGGGCGATTTGTGTACGCCCGACAGTCCCGGCTCCGGATCG
GACGATTGCGTCGCATCGACCCTGCGCCCAAGCTGCATCATCGAAATTGCCGTCAACCAAGCTCTGATAG
AGTTGGTCAAGACCAATGCGGAGCATATACGCCCGGAGCCGCGGCGATCCTGCAAGCTCCGGATGCCTCC
GCTCGAAGTAGCGCGTCTGCTGCTCCATACAAGCCAACCACGGCCTCCAGAAGAAGATGTTGGCGACCTC
GTATTGGGAATCCCCGAACATCGCCTCGCTCCAGTCAATGACCGCTGTTATGCGGCCATTGTCCGTCAGG
ACATTGTTGGAGCCGAAATCCGCGTGCACGAGGTGCCGGACTTCGGGGCAGTCCTCGGCCCAAAGCATCA
GCTCATCGAGAGCCTGCGCGACGGACGCACTGACGGTGTCGTCCATCACAGTTTGCCAGTGATACACATG
GGGATCAGCAATCGCGCATATGAAATCACGCCATGTAGTGTATTGACCGATTCCTTGCGGTCCGAATGGG
CCGAACCCGCTCGTCTGGCTAAGATCGGCCGCAGCGATCGCATCCATGGCCTCCGCGACCGGCTGCAGAA
CAGCGGGCAGTTCGGTTTCAGGCAGGTCTTGCAACGTGACACCCTGTGCACGGCGGGAGATGCAATAGGT
CAGGCTCTCGCTGAACTCCCCAATGTCAAGCACTTCCGGAATCGGGAGCGCGGCCGATGCAAAGTGCCGA
TAAACATAACGATCTTTGTAGAAACCATCGGCGCAGCTATTTACCCGCAGGACATATCCACGCCCTCCTA
CATCGAAGCTGAAAGCACGAGATTCTTCGCCCTCCGAGAGCTGCATCAGGTCGGAGACGCTGTCGAACTT
TTCGATCAGAAACTTCTCGACAGACGTCGCGGTGAGTTCAGGCTTTTTGGCCAAGGAAGTTCCTATACTT
TCTAGAGAATAGGAACTTCGGAATAGGAACTTCTAGGTACGTGAACCATCACCCT
[91 nt withheld, positions 6776-6866]
G
[124 nt withheld, positions 6868-6991]
GGGGATACCCCCTAGAGCCCCAGCTGGTTCTTTCCGCCTCAGAAGCCATAGAGCCCACCGCATCCCCAGC
ATGCCTGCTATTGTCTTCCCAATCCTCCCCCTTGCTGTCCTGCCCCACCCCACCCCCCAGAATAGAATGA
CACCTACTCAGACAATGCGATGCAATTTCCTCATTTTATTAGGAAAGGACAGTGGGAGTGGCACCTTCCA
GGGTCAAGGAAGGCACGGGGGAGGGGCAAACAACAGATGGCTGGCAACTAGAAGGCACAGTCGAGGCTGA
TCAGCGGGTTTAAACGGGCCCTCTAGACTCGAGTCAGACCACTTTGTACAAGAAAGTTGGGTACTAGTCC
CAGAAGGCATCTAGCCGAGACTCCCGGGACTCTTTGGGCATGAGGTTCTTCGTGCTGGTCCCTCCACTGT
GCTCAGAGCGGGATGACGCTCGCTTCTCCTCGCTGCTGCTCCACAAACCTGCCTTGCTGCTCCGGGAATG
GTCAGAGCTTTGATTGGAGCCTAAGAGCATAGAGGAGGGCGTCTCTCTGGAGCCGGAAAGATCCAGGGTC
GAGTTACTACTGTCCTTGCTCTTCTCCGCTGGCGCCTCTTTCTCTTTGGGGGCGCTGGCCGGTTCTGAAG
GTGCTGACTGTGTGTTGGAGGAGTTGCCCTGCGATGACTTATTTCCTGTTTCTGTGCTTGCCTCGGCATC
TGCTTCCTGCTGAGGGGCAGTCGCCGACTGGGTACAGGACTTCATGTGCTCGGGCCAGTGGGCCTGCTGA
CAGGGGTAGTCACAGTAGCTGGTGTTCCAGCAGCAGTAGAAAATGGCCTCCTTCTTGCAGTTGGCACACC
ACTGCTTCTTCTTGGTCTCGTCCACCGCCTGCTGCTTCTCCAGCTCCAGTTGCTTCTTCACCTCGGCGAT
GAGCCGATCCCGCTCCTGTTCCAGGCTCTGCCGCATCTCGGCCATGGTTAACTCCAGGTTGTGCTTCATC
TCAGCAAGCTCCTGCTGGTGCAGCCACTGCAGTTTCTCAATCTCAATCCTCAGCCTTCGAATCTCAGCTA
TTGTGCTCCCAGTGGTGTTCTTGGAGAGGTCATTGTAGATTTCTGTCATCGTCCCCTTTATGGCATCCAT
CATTTTGCTGGTGTACTTGGCAATGTCTGCGGCCACGTCGGCCGAGGCGGTGGCAATGGGAAGGTCGGCA
TTGATTGCAGACGCCAGGGTGCTTGCTGAGCCCGAACTGCTGACCAGGGCTGCCGGCTGTGTGCTGGTCA
CCAGCGTGATGGTGGACGTGGGTGGGCTCTGGGTGACCTCCTTCTGCTGGACAGTTGATGCGTTCCACAC
GACCCGCTGCACAGCTGGGACAGTCTCCTTCGG
Features (pLannotate 1.2.2; 26 found; start..end, strand, type, name):
   2514..2531    -  protein_bind   attB1 (fragment): mutant version of attB; core recombination site for the Gateway® BP reaction BP Clonase™
   2533..2556    -  CDS            FLAG: FLAG® epitope tag, followed by an enterokinase cleavage site
   2700..2745    -  promoter       TRE3GV promoter (fragment): 3rd-generation Tet-responsive promoter that can be activated by binding of Tet-On® 3G, optimized for retroviral and lentiviral vectors
   2753..2773    -  promoter       tight TRE promoter (fragment): Tet-responsive promoter PTight, consisting of seven tet operator sequences followed by the minimal CMV promoter
   2790..2810    -  promoter       tight TRE promoter (fragment): Tet-responsive promoter PTight, consisting of seven tet operator sequences followed by the minimal CMV promoter
   2827..2847    -  promoter       tight TRE promoter (fragment): Tet-responsive promoter PTight, consisting of seven tet operator sequences followed by the minimal CMV promoter
   2864..2884    -  promoter       tight TRE promoter (fragment): Tet-responsive promoter PTight, consisting of seven tet operator sequences followed by the minimal CMV promoter
   2901..2921    -  promoter       tight TRE promoter (fragment): Tet-responsive promoter PTight, consisting of seven tet operator sequences followed by the minimal CMV promoter
   2938..2958    -  promoter       tight TRE promoter (fragment): Tet-responsive promoter PTight, consisting of seven tet operator sequences followed by the minimal CMV promoter
   3139..3191    +  misc_feature   bom (fragment): basis of mobility region from pBR322
   3250..3354    +  promoter       AmpR promoter: bla
   3355..4215    +  CDS            AmpR: β-lactamase; bla; confers resistance to ampicillin, carbenicillin, and related antibiotics
   4386..4974    +  rep_origin     ori: high-copy-number ColE1/pMB1/pBR322/pUC origin of replication
   5157..5249    +  CDS            lacI (fragment): lac repressor; lacI; The lac repressor binds to the lac operator to inhibit transcription in E. coli. This inhibition can be relieved by adding lactose or isopropyl-β-D-thiogalactopyranoside (IPTG).
   5262..5283    +  protein_bind   CAP binding site: CAP binding activates transcription in the presence of cAMP. E. coli catabolite activator protein
   5298..5328    +  promoter       lac promoter: promoter for the E. coli lac operon
   5336..5352    +  protein_bind   lac operator: The lac repressor binds to the lac operator to inhibit transcription in E. coli. This inhibition can be relieved by adding lactose or isopropyl-β-D-thiogalactopyranoside (IPTG). lac repressor encoded by lacI
   5425..5546    -  polyA_signal   SV40 poly(A) signal: SV40 polyadenylation signal
   5541..5666    -  CDS            ble (fragment): BLE_KLEPN - Experimental evidence at protein level: Swiss-Prot protein existence level 1. Binding protein with a strong affinity to the bleomycin family of antibiotics. Binds to CL990; an antimitotic-antibiotic compound. From Klebsiella pneumoniae.
   5676..6698    -  CDS            HygR: hygromycin B phosphotransferase confers resistance to hygromycin
   6706..6753    -  protein_bind   FRT: FLP-mediated recombination occurs in the 8-bp core sequence TCTAGAAA (Turan and Bode, 2011). FLP recombinase from the Saccharomyces cerevisiae 2μ plasmid
   6758..6991    -  rep_origin     f1 ori (fragment) (sequence partly withheld): f1 bacteriophage origin of replication; arrow indicates direction of (+) strand synthesis
   7012..7033    -  promoter       SV40 promoter (fragment): SV40 enhancer and early promoter
   7037..7261    -  polyA_signal   bGH poly(A) signal: bovine growth hormone polyadenylation signal
   7309..7333    +  protein_bind   attB2: mutant version of attB; recombination site for the Gateway® BP reaction BP Clonase™
   7338..2448    -  CDS            ZMYND8 (across the origin): PKCB1_HUMAN - Also known as KIAA1125, PRKCBP1, RACK7. Experimental evidence at protein level: Swiss-Prot protein existence level 1. May act as a transcriptional corepressor for KDM5D. Required for KDM5D-mediated down-regulation of diverse metastasis-associated genes; the function seems to involve the recognition of the dual histone signature H3K4me1-H3K14ac. Suppresses prostate cancer cell invasion. From Homo sapiens (Human).
