[The description below was written by a language model from this plasmid's Addgene catalogue record and pLannotate feature annotations shown in this document.]
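Description:
5'-3xFLAG Zmynd8-exon minimal CMV pCDNA5 is a mammalian expression plasmid of about 8.4 kb, built on a pcDNA5/FRT-style backbone and designed for site-specific genomic integration and doxycycline-inducible expression of mouse Zmynd8. It is propagated in E. coli through a high-copy ColE1/pUC origin with ampicillin selection (AmpR under its own promoter). Residual backbone fragments such as a partial f1 ori, lac promoter/operator elements and a bom fragment are also annotated.

The payload was introduced by Gateway LR cloning, and the Zmynd8 coding sequence sits between attB1 and attB2 sites. The annotation tool matched it to the human ZMYND8 protein entry, although the record states the insert is murine. An N-terminal FLAG epitope lies directly upstream; the name indicates 3xFLAG, while only a single FLAG unit is annotated. Transcription is driven by a Tet-responsive promoter made up of repeated tet operator elements joined to a minimal CMV promoter, so expression depends on a reverse tetracycline transactivator supplied by the host cell. A bGH polyadenylation signal terminates the transcript.

Downstream, an FRT site is placed immediately before a hygromycin resistance gene that has an SV40 poly(A) signal but no promoter of its own. In Flp-In-type systems, FLP-mediated recombination into a genomic FRT site places this gene behind a resident promoter, so hygromycin resistance selects for correct integration. According to the record, the construct is used to integrate "Zmynd8-exon" into N2a FRT rtTA3 cells. The associated study concerns interactome changes that depend on alternative exons, so the name appears to designate one splice variant, but the record does not state explicitly whether the exon is included or skipped.
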