Addgene plasmid #212078: 5'-3xFLAG Zmynd8-exon minimal CMV pCDNA5
Purpose: LR vector for integration of Zmynd8-exon into N2a FRT rtTA3 expression cells
Depositing lab: Benjamin Blencowe. Depositing organization: University of Toronto. Publication: Systematic analysis of alternative exon-dependent interactome remodeling reveals multitasking functions of gene regulatory factors. Roth JF, Braunschweig U, Wu M, Li JD, Lin ZY, Larsen B, Weatheritt RJ, Gingras AC, Blencowe BJ. Mol Cell. 2023 Dec 7;83(23):4222-4238.e10. doi: 10.1016/j.molcel.2023.10.034. PubMed 38065061.
Backbone
  Vector backbone: 5'-3xFLAG minimal CMV pCDNA5
  Vector type: Mammalian Expression
Growth in bacteria
  Bacterial resistance: Ampicillin, 100 μg/mL
  Growth temperature: 37°C
  Growth strain: DH5alpha
  Copy number: High Copy
Gene/Insert
  Gene/Insert name: Zmynd8-exon (alt name: XP_036017573.1)
  Species: M. musculus (mouse)
  Entrez Gene: Zmynd8 (a.k.a. 1110013E22Rik, 2010005I16Rik, 3632413B07Rik, Prkcbp1, RACK7)
  Cloning method: Gateway Cloning
Terms and licenses: Academic/Nonprofit Terms; Industry Terms: Not Available to Industry
How to cite: 5'-3xFLAG Zmynd8-exon minimal CMV pCDNA5 was a gift from Benjamin Blencowe (Addgene plasmid # 212078 ; http://n2t.net/addgene:212078 ; RRID:Addgene_212078)
